>Addgene plasmid #67440 | pDEST40-ARL4-V5-His6 | addgene partial sequence | sequence record 118435 | BGH-rev 5'-TAGAAGGCACAGTCGAGG-3'
CATGGTGATGGTGATGATGACCGGTACGCGTAGAATCGAGACCGAGGAGAGGGTTAGGGATAGGCTTACC
TTCGAACCGCGGGCCCTCTAGATCAACCACTTTGTACAAGAAAGCTGGGTCTCTTTTCTTTTTCTGTTGC
CGCAACATTTTTCTTCTTTTAATGATCATATCATGTAGTTTCTCAAGTCCTTCCTTTAGGCCATCTCCTA
TGATTGCACAGGTAGGCTGCAAATGCCAAGGAGTTGATGAGCTCAGTTCACCCATTGCTAACAATTTCTC
AATTTCTGAAAGTGACAATGAGTTCCTCAAATCTTGTTTGTTAGCAACTATAAGTACAGGGACTCCCTGA
TTTTCTGATATCCTAGTTATTTTGTGAAGTTCAGTTTTGGCTTCTTCCATCCTTTCGACATCAACAGAGT
CCACAACAAATACAATGCCATCTGTGCATCTGGTATATGACTTCCACAGTGGCCTTAATTTCTCCTGACC
ACCTACATCCCAGAAGTGAAAAGTGACTGTTTTAGAATTTCCCAAGGTTACCTTAATTTTCTCAGTGTTA
AATCCTTTGGTAGGTACGGTATTTACAAATTCATTGAACTGCAGCCTGTATAAGACAGTTGTCTTTCCAG
CACAGTCCAAACCCAGAATAACAATGTGGAAAGACTGAAATGAAGGCAGGTTGGACAGGATAGAAGTCTG
GTCTGACAGCCCATTCCCCATGGTTCTATCTCCTTCTAAGCCTGCTTTTTTGTACAAAACTTGTTGATAG
CTTAACTAGCCAGCTTGGGTCTCCCTATAGTGAGTCGTATTAATTTCGATAAGCCAGTAAGCAGTGGGTT
CTCTAGTTAGCCAGAGAGCTCTGCTTATATAGACCTCCCACCGTACACGCCTACGGCCCAT
