[The description below was written by a language model from this plasmid's Addgene catalogue record.]
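Description:
pDEST40-ARL4-V5-His6 is a mammalian expression plasmid built on the commercial Gateway destination vector pcDNA-DEST40. It carries the human ARL4 coding sequence (Entrez gene ARL4A), which encodes a member of the ARF family of small regulatory GTPases. The open reading frame was introduced by Gateway recombination cloning and is transcribed from the strong constitutive CMV promoter. The listed 3′ sequencing primer indicates a bovine growth hormone polyadenylation region downstream of the insert. The backbone supplies two C-terminal tags in frame with the insert: a V5 epitope and a six-histidine tag. The expressed protein can therefore be detected with anti-V5 or anti-His antibodies and enriched by immobilized metal affinity chromatography. The insert contains a single recorded nucleotide change, A to T at base pair 105, which is silent and leaves the encoded protein sequence unaltered.

In bacteria the plasmid is maintained at high copy number under ampicillin selection. In mammalian cells a neomycin resistance marker allows G418 selection of stable transfectants, in addition to use in transient transfection. No feature table accompanies the record, so details such as the specific origins of replication and the attB recombination scars flanking the insert are not documented here. The construct belongs to a collection of plasmids for expressing or knocking down human ARF, ARL and SAR GTPases. It suits studies of ARL4 localization, interactions and function in cultured mammalian cells where a C-terminally tagged protein is acceptable.
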