Addgene plasmid #67440: pDEST40-ARL4-V5-His6
Purpose: Mammalian expression of hArl4 with C-term V5 and His6 tag
Depositing lab: Richard Kahn. Depositing organization: Emory University. Publication: Tool box: Plasmids for the expression or knockdown of human ARF Family GTPases (ARF/ARL/SAR) and their co-expression in bacteria with N-myristoyltransferases. Kerr SC, Kahn RA. Cell Logist. 2015 Sep 21;5(3):e1090523. doi: 10.1080/21592799.2015.1090523. eCollection 2015 Jul-Sep. PubMed 27057421.
Backbone
  Vector backbone: pcDNA-DEST40
  Backbone manufacturer: Life Technologies
  Vector type: Mammalian Expression
  Selectable markers: Neomycin (select with G418)
Growth in bacteria
  Bacterial resistance: Ampicillin, 100 μg/mL
  Growth temperature: 37°C
  Growth strain: DH5alpha
  Copy number: High Copy
Gene/Insert
  Gene/Insert name: ARL4 (alt name: pRK9n-D40)
  Species: H. sapiens (human)
  Mutation: bp 105 A to T; silent mutation
  Entrez Gene: ARL4A (a.k.a. ARL4)
  Promoter: CMV
  Tag / fusion protein: V5 (C terminal on backbone); His (C terminal on backbone)
  Cloning method: Gateway Cloning
  Sequencing primers: 5′ CMV-F; 3′ BGH-rev
Terms and licenses: Academic/Nonprofit Terms; Industry Terms: Not Available to Industry
How to cite: pDEST40-ARL4-V5-His6 was a gift from Richard Kahn (Addgene plasmid # 67440 ; http://n2t.net/addgene:67440 ; RRID:Addgene_67440)
